>Addgene plasmid #121142 | SP-GFP-CD274-UTR | addgene full sequence | sequence record 234910 | Addgene NGS Result
GACGGATCGGGAGATCTCCCGATCCCCTATGGTGCACTCTCAGTACAATCTGCTCTGATGCCGCATAGTT
AAGCCAGTATCTGCTCCCTGCTTGTGTGTTGGAGGTCGCTGAGTAGTGCGCGAGCAAAATTTAAGCTACA
ACAAGGCAAGGCTTGACCGACAATTGCATGAAGAATCTGCTTAGGGTTAGGCGTTTTGCGCTGCTTCGCG
ATGTACGGGCCAGATATACGCGTTGACATTGATTATTGACTAGTTATTAATAGTAATCAATTACGGGGTC
ATTAGTTCATAGCCCATATATGGAGTTCCGCGTTACATAACTTACGGTAAATGGCCCGCCTGGCTGACCG
CCCAACGACCCCCGCCCATTGACGTCAATAATGACGTATGTTCCCATAGTAACGCCAATAGGGACTTTCC
ATTGACGTCAATGGGTGGAGTATTTACGGTAAACTGCCCACTTGGCAGTACATCAAGTGTATCATATGCC
AAGTACGCCCCCTATTGACGTCAATGACGGTAAATGGCCCGCCTGGCATTATGCCCAGTACATGACCTTA
TGGGACTTTCCTACTTGGCAGTACATCTACGTATTAGTCATCGCTATTACCATGGTGATGCGGTTTTGGC
AGTACATCAATGGGCGTGGATAGCGGTTTGACTCACGGGGATTTCCAAGTCTCCACCCCATTGACGTCAA
TGGGAGTTTGTTTTGGCACCAAAATCAACGGGACTTTCCAAAATGTCGTAACAACTCCGCCCCATTGACG
CAAATGGGCGGTAGGCGTGTACGGTGGGAGGTCTATATAAGCAGAGCTCTCTGGCTAACTAGAGAACCCA
CTGCTTACTGGCTTATCGAAATTAATACGACTCACTATAGGGAGACCCAAGCTGGCTAGCGCCACCATGA
GGATATTTGCTGTCTTTATATTCATGACCTACTGGCATTTGCTGAACGCAATGGTGAGCAAGGGCGAGGA
GCTGTTCACCGGGGTGGTGCCCATCCTGGTCGAGCTGGACGGCGACGTAAACGGCCACAAGTTCAGCGTG
TCTGGCGAGGGCGAGGGCGATGCCACCTACGGCAAGCTGACCCTGAAGTTCATCTGCACCACCGGCAAGC
TGCCCGTGCCCTGGCCCACCCTCGTGACCACCCTGACCTACGGCGTGCAGTGCTTCAGCCGCTACCCCGA
CCACATGAAGCAGCACGACTTCTTCAAGTCCGCCATGCCCGAAGGCTACGTCCAGGAGCGCACCATCTTC
TTCAAGGACGACGGCAACTACAAGACCCGCGCCGAGGTGAAGTTCGAGGGCGACACCCTGGTGAACCGCA
TCGAGCTGAAGGGCATCGACTTCAAGGAGGACGGCAACATCCTGGGGCACAAGCTGGAGTACAACTACAA
CAGCCACAACGTCTATATCATGGCCGACAAGCAGAAGAACGGCATCAAGGCGAACTTCAAGATCCGCCAC
AACATCGAGGACGGCAGCGTGCAGCTCGCCGACCACTACCAGCAGAACACCCCCATCGGCGACGGCCCCG
TGCTGCTGCCCGACAACCACTACCTGAGCACCCAGTCCGCCCTGAGCAAAGACCCCAACGAGAAGCGCGA
TCACATGGTCCTGCTGGAGTTCGTGACCGCCGCCGGGATCACTCTCGGCATGGACGAGCTGTACAAGTTT
ACTGTCACGGTTCCCAAGGACCTATATGTGGTAGAGTATGGTAGCAATATGACAATTGAATGCAAATTCC
CAGTAGAAAAACAATTAGACCTGGCTGCACTAATTGTCTATTGGGAAATGGAGGATAAGAACATTATTCA
ATTTGTGCATGGAGAGGAAGACCTGAAGGTTCAGCATAGTAGCTACAGACAGAGGGCCCGGCTGTTGAAG
GACCAGCTCTCCCTGGGAAATGCTGCACTTCAGATCACAGATGTGAAATTGCAGGATGCAGGGGTGTACC
GCTGCATGATCAGCTATGGTGGTGCCGACTACAAGCGAATTACTGTGAAAGTCAATGCCCCATACAACAA
AATCAACCAAAGAATTTTGGTTGTGGATCCAGTCACCTCTGAACATGAACTGACATGTCAGGCTGAGGGC
TACCCCAAGGCCGAAGTCATCTGGACAAGCAGTGACCATCAAGTCCTGAGTGGTAAGACCACCACCACCA
ATTCCAAGAGAGAGGAGAAGCTTTTCAATGTGACCAGCACACTGAGAATCAACACAACAACTAATGAGAT
TTTCTACTGCACTTTTAGGAGATTAGATCCTGAGGAAAACCATACAGCTGAATTGGTCATCCCAGAACTA
CCTCTGGCACATCCTCCAAATGAAAGGACTCACTTGGTAATTCTGGGAGCCATCTTATTATGCCTTGGTG
TAGCACTGACATTCATCTTCCGTTTAAGAAAAGGGAGAATGATGGATGTGAAAAAATGTGGCATCCAAGA
TACAAACTCAAAGAAGCAAAGTGATACACATTTGGAGGAGACGTAAGGCGGCCGCTCCAGCATTGGAACT
TCTGATCTTCAAGCAGGGATTCTCAACCTGTGGTTTAGGGGTTCATCGGGGCTGAGCGTGACAAGAGGAA
GGAATGGACCCGTGGGATGCAGGCAATGTGGGACTTAAAAGGCCCAAGCACTGAAAATGGAACCTGGCGA
AAGCAGAGGAGGAGAATGAAGAAAGATGGAGTCAAACAGGGAGCCTGGAGGGAGACCTTGATACTTTCAA
ATGCCTGAGGGGCTCATCGACGCCTGTGACAGGGAGAAAGGATACTTCTGAACAAGGAGCCTCCAAGCAA
ATCATCCATTGCTCATCCTAGGAAGACGGGTTGAGAATCCCTAATTTGAGGGTCAGTTCCTGCAGAAGTG
CCCTTTGCCTCCACTCAATGCCTCAATTTCTTTTCTGCATGACTGAGAGTCTCAGTGTTGGAACGGGACA
GTATTTATGTATGAGTTTTTCCTATTTATTTTGAGTCTGTGAGGTCTTCTTGTCATGTGAGTGTGGTTGT
GAATGATTTCTTTTGAAGATATATTGTAGTAGATGTTACAATTTTGTCGCCAAACTAAACTTGCTGCTTA
ATGATTTGCTCACATCTAGTAAAACATGGAGTATTTGTAAGGTGCTTGGTCTCCTCTATAACTACAAGTA
TACATTGGAAGCATAAAGATCAAACCGTTGGTTGCATAGGATGTCACCTTTATTTAACCCATTAATACTC
TGGTTGACCTAATCTTATTCTCAGACCTCAAGTGTCTGTGCAGTATCTGTTCCATTTAAATATCAGCTTT
ACAATTATGTGGTAGCCTACACACATAATCTCATTTCATCGCTGTAACCACCCTGTTGTGATAACCACTA
TTATTTTACCCATCGTACAGCTGAGGAAGCAAACAGATTAAGTAACTTGCCCAAACCAGTAAATAGCAGA
CCTCAGACTGCCACCCACTGTCCTTTTATAATACAATTTACAGCTATATTTTACTTTAAGCAATTCTTTT
ATTCAAAAACCATTTATTAAGTGCCCTTGCAATATCAATCGCTGTGCCAGGCATTGAATCTACAGATGTG
AGCAAGACAAAGTACCTGTCCTCAAGGAGCTCATAGTATAATGAGGAGATTAACAAGAAAATGTATTATT
ACAATTTAGTCCAGTGTCATAGCATAAGGATGATGCGAGGGGAAAACCCGAGCAGTGTTGCCAAGAGGAG
GAAATAGGCCAATGTGGTCTGGGACGGTTGGATATACTTAAACATCTTAATAATCAGAGTAATTTTCATT
TACAAAGAGAGGTCGGTACTTAAAATAACCCTGAAAAATAACACTGGAATTCCTTTTCTAGCATTATATT
TATTCCTGATTTGCCTTTGCCATATAATCTAATGCTTGTTTATATAGTGTCTGGTATTGTTTAACAGTTC
TGTCTTTTCTATTTAAATGCCACTAAATTTTAAATTCATACCTTTCCATGATTCAAAATTCAAAAGATCC
CATGGGAGATGGTTGGAAAATCTCCACTTCATCCTCCAAGCCATTCAAGTTTCCTTTCCAGAAGCAACTG
CTACTGCCTTTCATTCATATGTTCTTCTAAAGATAGTCTACATTTGGAAATGTATGTTAAAAGCACGTAT
TTTTAAAATTTTTTTCCTAAATAGTAACACATTGTATGTCTGCTGTGTACTTTGCTATTTTTATTTATTT
TAGTGTTTCTTATATAGCAGATGGAATGAATTTGAAGTTCCCAGGGCTGAGGATCCATGCCTTCTTTGTT
TCTAAGTTATCTTTCCCATAGCTTTTCATTATCTTTCATATGATCCAGTATATGTTAAATATGTCCTACA
TATACATTTAGACAACCACCATTTGTTAAGTATTTGCTCTAGGACAGAGTTTGGATTTGTTTATGTTTGC
TCAAAAGGAGACCCATGGGCTCTCCAGGGTGCACTGAGTCAATCTAGTCCTAAAAAGCAATCTTATTATT
AACTCTGTATGACAGAATCATGTCTGGAACTTTTGTTTTCTGCTTTCTGTCAAGTATAAACTTCACTTTG
ATGCTGTACTTGCAAAATCACATTTTCTTTCTGGAAATTCCGGCAGTGTACCTTGACTGCTAGCTACCCT
GTGCCAGAAAAGCCTCATTCGTTGTGCTTGAACCCTTGAATGCCACCAGCTGTCATCACTACACAGCCCT
CCTAAGAGGCTTCCTGGAGGTTTCGAGATTCAGATGCCCTGGGAGATCCCAGAGTTTCCTTTCCCTCTTG
GCCATATTCTGGTGTCAATGACAAGGAGTACCTTGGCTTTGCCACATGTCAAGGCTGAAGAAACAGTGTC
TCCAACAGAGCTCCTTGTGTTATCTGTTTGTACATGTGCATTTGTACAGTAATTGGTGTGACAGTGTTCT
TTGTGTGAATTACAGGCAAGAATTGTGGCTGAGCAAGGCACATAGTCTACTCAGTCTATTCCTAAGTCCT
AACTCCTCCTTGTGGTGTTGGATTTGTAAGGCACTTTATCCCTTTTGTCTCATGTTTCATCGTAAATGGC
ATAGGCAGAGATGATACCTAATTCTGCATTTGATTGTCACTTTTTGTACCTGCATTAATTTAATAAAATA
TTCTTATTTATTTTGTTACTTGGTACACCGGCATGTCCATTTTCTTGTTTATTTTGTGTTTAATAAAATG
TTCAGTTTAACATCCCAGTGGAGAAAGTTATCTAGAGGGCCCGTTTAAACCCGCTGATCAGCCTCGACTG
TGCCTTCTAGTTGCCAGCCATCTGTTGTTTGCCCCTCCCCCGTGCCTTCCTTGACCCTGGAAGGTGCCAC
TCCCACTGTCCTTTCCTAATAAAATGAGGAAATTGCATCGCATTGTCTGAGTAGGTGTCATTCTATTCTG
GGGGGTGGGGTGGGGCAGGACAGCAAGGGGGAGGATTGGGAAGACAATAGCAGGCATGCTGGGGATGCGG
TGGGCTCTATGGCTTCTGAGGCGGAAAGAACCAGCTGGGGCTCTAGGGGGTATCCCC
[124 nt withheld, positions 5518-5641]
C
[91 nt withheld, positions 5643-5733]
A
[49 nt withheld, positions 5735-5783]
CCTTTGACGTTGGAGTCCACGTTCTTT
[37 nt withheld, positions 5811-5847]
ACCCTATCTCGGTCTATTCTTTTGATTTATAAGGGATTTTGCCGATTTCGGCCTATTGGTTAAAAAATGA
GCTGATTTAACAAAAATTTAACGCGAATTAATTCTGTGGAATGTGTGTCAGTTAGGGTGTGGAAAGTCCC
CAGGCTCCCCAGCAGGCAGAAGTATGCAAAGCATGCATCTCAATTAGTCAGCAACCAGGTGTGGAAAGTC
CCCAGGCTCCCCAGCAGGCAGAAGTATGCAAAGCATGCATCTCAATTAGTCAGCAACCATAGTCCCGCCC
CTAACTCCGCCCATCCCGCCCCTAACTCCGCCCAGTTCCGCCCATTCTCCGCCCCATGGCTGACTAATTT
TTTTTATTTATGCAGAGGCCGAGGCCGCCTCTGCCTCTGAGCTATTCCAGAAGTAGTGAGGAGGCTTTTT
TGGAGGCCTAGGCTTTTGCAAAAAGCTCCCAACCATGACCGAGTACAAGCCCACGGTGCGCCTCGCCACC
CGCGACGACGTCCCCAGGGCCGTACGCACCCTCGCCGCCGCGTTCGCCGACTACCCCGCCACGCGCCACA
CCGTCGATCCGGACCGCCACATCGAGCGGGTCACCGAGCTGCAAGAACTCTTCCTCACGCGCGTCGGGCT
CGACATCGGCAAGGTGTGGGTCGCGGACGACGGCGCCGCGGTGGCGGTCTGGACCACGCCGGAGAGCGTC
GAAGCGGGGGCGGTGTTCGCCGAGATCGGCCCGCGCATGGCCGAGTTGAGCGGTTCCCGGCTGGCCGCGC
AGCAACAGATGGAAGGCCTCCTGGCGCCGCACCGGCCCAAGGAGCCCGCGTGGTTCCTGGCCACCGTCGG
CGTCTCGCCCGACCACCAGGGCAAGGGTCTGGGCAGCGCCGTCGTGCTCCCCGGAGTGGAGGCGGCCGAG
CGCGCCGGGGTGCCCGCCTTCCTGGAGACCTCCGCGCCCCGCAACCTCCCCTTCTACGAGCGGCTCGGCT
TCACCGTCACCGCCGACGTCGAGGTGCCCGAAGGACCGCGCACCTGGTGCATGACCCGCAAGCCCGGTGC
CTGAGCGGGACTCTGGGGTTCGAAATGACCGACCAAGCGACGCCCAACCTGCCATCACGAGATTTCGATT
CCACCGCCGCCTTCTATGAAAGGTTGGGCTTCGGAATCGTTTTCCGGGACGCCGGCTGGATGATCCTCCA
GCGCGGGGATCTCATGCTGGAGTTCTTCGCCCACCCCAACTTGTTTATTGCAGCTTATAATGGTTACAAA
TAAAGCAATAGCATCACAAATTTCACAAATAAAGCATTTTTTTCACTGCATTCTAGTTGTGGTTTGTCCA
AACTCATCAATGTATCTTATCATGTCTGTATACCGTCGACCTCTAGCTAGAGCTTGGCGTAATCATGGTC
ATAGCTGTTTCCTGTGTGAAATTGTTATCCGCTCACAATTCCACACAACATACGAGCCGGAAGCATAAAG
TGTAAAGCCTGGGGTGCCTAATGAGTGAGCTAACTCACATTAATTGCGTTGCGCTCACTGCCCGCTTTCC
AGTCGGGAAACCTGTCGTGCCAGCTGCATTAATGAATCGGCCAACGCGCGGGGAGAGGCGGTTTGCGTAT
TGGGCGCTCTTCCGCTTCCTCGCTCACTGACTCGCTGCGCTCGGTCGTTCGGCTGCGGCGAGCGGTATCA
GCTCACTCAAAGGCGGTAATACGGTTATCCACAGAATCAGGGGATAACGCAGGAAAGAACATGTGAGCAA
AAGGCCAGCAAAAGGCCAGGAACCGTAAAAAGGCCGCGTTGCTGGCGTTTTTCCATAGGCTCCGCCCCCC
TGACGAGCATCACAAAAATCGACGCTCAAGTCAGAGGTGGCGAAACCCGACAGGACTATAAAGATACCAG
GCGTTTCCCCCTGGAAGCTCCCTCGTGCGCTCTCCTGTTCCGACCCTGCCGCTTACCGGATACCTGTCCG
CCTTTCTCCCTTCGGGAAGCGTGGCGCTTTCTCATAGCTCACGCTGTAGGTATCTCAGTTCGGTGTAGGT
CGTTCGCTCCAAGCTGGGCTGTGTGCACGAACCCCCCGTTCAGCCCGACCGCTGCGCCTTATCCGGTAAC
TATCGTCTTGAGTCCAACCCGGTAAGACACGACTTATCGCCACTGGCAGCAGCCACTGGTAACAGGATTA
GCAGAGCGAGGTATGTAGGCGGTGCTACAGAGTTCTTGAAGTGGTGGCCTAACTACGGCTACACTAGAAG
AACAGTATTTGGTATCTGCGCTCTGCTGAAGCCAGTTACCTTCGGAAAAAGAGTTGGTAGCTCTTGATCC
GGCAAACAAACCACCGCTGGTAGCGGTGGTTTTTTTGTTTGCAAGCAGCAGATTACGCGCAGAAAAAAAG
GATCTCAAGAAGATCCTTTGATCTTTTCTACGGGGTCTGACGCTCAGTGGAACGAAAACTCACGTTAAGG
GATTTTGGTCATGAGATTATCAAAAAGGATCTTCACCTAGATCCTTTTAAATTAAAAATGAAGTTTTAAA
TCAATCTAAAGTATATATGAGTAAACTTGGTCTGACAGTTACCAATGCTTAATCAGTGAGGCACCTATCT
CAGCGATCTGTCTATTTCGTTCATCCATAGTTGCCTGACTCCCCGTCGTGTAGATAACTACGATACGGGA
GGGCTTACCATCTGGCCCCAGTGCTGCAATGATACCGCGAGACCCACGCTCACCGGCTCCAGATTTATCA
GCAATAAACCAGCCAGCCGGAAGGGCCGAGCGCAGAAGTGGTCCTGCAACTTTATCCGCCTCCATCCAGT
CTATTAATTGTTGCCGGGAAGCTAGAGTAAGTAGTTCGCCAGTTAATAGTTTGCGCAACGTTGTTGCCAT
TGCTACAGGCATCGTGGTGTCACGCTCGTCGTTTGGTATGGCTTCATTCAGCTCCGGTTCCCAACGATCA
AGGCGAGTTACATGATCCCCCATGTTGTGCAAAAAAGCGGTTAGCTCCTTCGGTCCTCCGATCGTTGTCA
GAAGTAAGTTGGCCGCAGTGTTATCACTCATGGTTATGGCAGCACTGCATAATTCTCTTACTGTCATGCC
ATCCGTAAGATGCTTTTCTGTGACTGGTGAGTACTCAACCAAGTCATTCTGAGAATAGTGTATGCGGCGA
CCGAGTTGCTCTTGCCCGGCGTCAATACGGGATAATACCGCGCCACATAGCAGAACTTTAAAAGTGCTCA
TCATTGGAAAACGTTCTTCGGGGCGAAAACTCTCAAGGATCTTACCGCTGTTGAGATCCAGTTCGATGTA
ACCCACTCGTGCACCCAACTGATCTTCAGCATCTTTTACTTTCACCAGCGTTTCTGGGTGAGCAAAAACA
GGAAGGCAAAATGCCGCAAAAAAGGGAATAAGGGCGACACGGAAATGTTGAATACTCATACTCTTCCTTT
TTCAATATTATTGAAGCATTTATCAGGGTTATTGTCTCATGAGCGGATACATATTTGAATGTATTTAGAA
AAATAAACAAATAGGGGTTCCGCGCACATTTCCCCGAAAAGTGCCACCTGACGTC
Features (pLannotate 1.2.2; 21 found; start..end, strand, type, name):
     28..80      -  misc_feature   bom (fragment): basis of mobility region from pBR322
    235..614     +  enhancer       CMV enhancer: human cytomegalovirus immediate early enhancer
    615..818     +  promoter       CMV promoter: human cytomegalovirus (CMV) immediate early promoter
    814..847     +  LTR            5' LTR (truncated) (fragment): truncated 5' long terminal repeat (LTR) from HIV-1
    863..881     +  promoter       T7 promoter: promoter for bacteriophage T7 RNA polymerase
    961..1677    +  CDS            EGFP: EGFP is a basic (constitutively fluorescent) green fluorescent protein published in 1996, derived from Aequorea victoria. It is reported to be a rapidly-maturing weak dimer with moderate acid sensitivity.
   1669..2493    +  CDS            CD274 (fragment): PD1L1_HUMAN - Also known as B7H1, PDCD1L1, PDCD1LG1, PDL1. Experimental evidence at protein level: Swiss-Prot protein existence level 1. The PDCD1-mediated inhibitory pathway is exploited by tumors to attenuate anti-tumor immunity and escape destruction by the immune system, thereby facilitating tumor survival (PubMed:28813417, PubMed:28813410). The interaction with PDCD1/PD-1 inhibits cytotoxic T lymphocytes (CTLs) effector function (By similarity). The blockage of the PDCD1-mediated pathway results in the reversal of the exhausted T- cell phenotype and the normalization of the anti-tumor res
   5248..5472    +  polyA_signal   bGH poly(A) signal: bovine growth hormone polyadenylation signal
   5476..5497    +  promoter       SV40 promoter (fragment): SV40 enhancer and early promoter
   5518..5946    +  rep_origin     f1 ori (sequence partly withheld): f1 bacteriophage origin of replication; arrow indicates direction of (+) strand synthesis
   5960..6289    +  promoter       SV40 promoter: SV40 enhancer and early promoter
   6302..6901    +  CDS            PuroR: puromycin N-acetyltransferase; pac from Streptomyces alboniger; confers resistance to puromycin
   6922..7080    +  CDS            ble (fragment): BLE_KLEPN - Experimental evidence at protein level: Swiss-Prot protein existence level 1. Binding protein with a strong affinity to the bleomycin family of antibiotics. Binds to CL990; an antimitotic-antibiotic compound. From Klebsiella pneumoniae.
   7075..7196    +  polyA_signal   SV40 poly(A) signal: SV40 polyadenylation signal
   7269..7285    -  protein_bind   lac operator: The lac repressor binds to the lac operator to inhibit transcription in E. coli. This inhibition can be relieved by adding lactose or isopropyl-β-D-thiogalactopyranoside (IPTG). lac repressor encoded by lacI
   7293..7323    -  promoter       lac promoter: promoter for the E. coli lac operon
   7338..7359    -  protein_bind   CAP binding site: CAP binding activates transcription in the presence of cAMP. E. coli catabolite activator protein
   7372..7464    -  CDS            lacI (fragment): lac repressor; lacI; The lac repressor binds to the lac operator to inhibit transcription in E. coli. This inhibition can be relieved by adding lactose or isopropyl-β-D-thiogalactopyranoside (IPTG).
   7647..8235    -  rep_origin     ori: high-copy-number ColE1/pMB1/pBR322/pUC origin of replication
   8406..9266    -  CDS            AmpR: β-lactamase; bla; confers resistance to ampicillin, carbenicillin, and related antibiotics
   9267..9371    -  promoter       AmpR promoter: bla
