[The description below was written by a language model from this plasmid's Addgene catalogue record and pLannotate feature annotations shown in this document.]
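Description:
SP-GFP-CD274-UTR is a mammalian expression plasmid of about 9.4 kb built on a pcDNA3.1 backbone, designed to express GFP-tagged human CD274 (PD-L1/B7-H1) from a transcript that carries the gene's own 3'UTR. It is propagated in E. coli through a high-copy ColE1/pUC-type origin with ampicillin resistance (AmpR under its bla promoter). An f1 origin is also present. For selection in mammalian cells, an SV40 enhancer/early promoter drives puromycin N-acetyltransferase, followed by an SV40 polyadenylation signal. A short ble fragment downstream of PuroR appears to be a remnant of an earlier resistance cassette.

The expression unit uses the CMV immediate-early enhancer and promoter, with a T7 promoter just upstream of the coding region. EGFP is annotated immediately in front of a CD274 fragment, consistent with an N-terminal fusion. The "SP" in the name suggests that a signal peptide precedes GFP, so that the tag would sit on the extracellular side of the mature membrane protein, and there is a short unannotated stretch ahead of EGFP, but the record does not state this explicitly. Between the end of the CD274 coding sequence and the bGH polyadenylation signal lies a long unannotated region of roughly 2.7 kb, which matches the position expected for the CD274 3'UTR described in the catalogue entry. The short HIV-1 LTR and lacI hits are small fragments and probably not functional elements.

The construct allows fluorescence-based tracking of PD-L1 expression and localisation. It was deposited with work on 3'UTR-mediated protein-protein interactions and an endoplasmic reticulum-associated membraneless organelle.
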