Addgene plasmid #121142: SP-GFP-CD274-UTR
Purpose: Mammalian expression of GFP tagged CD274 with its own 3'UTR
Depositing lab: Christine Mayr. Publication: A Membraneless Organelle Associated with the Endoplasmic Reticulum Enables 3'UTR-Mediated Protein-Protein Interactions. Ma W, Mayr C. Cell. 2018 Oct 30. pii: S0092-8674(18)31315-1. doi: 10.1016/j.cell.2018.10.007. PubMed 30449617.
Backbone
  Vector backbone: pcDNA3.1
  Vector type: Mammalian Expression
  Selectable markers: Puromycin
Growth in bacteria
  Bacterial resistance: Ampicillin, 100 μg/mL
  Growth temperature: 37°C
  Growth strain: DH5alpha
  Copy number: Unknown
Gene/Insert
  Gene/Insert name: CD274 with its own 3'UTR
  Species: H. sapiens (human)
  Entrez Gene: CD274 (a.k.a. ADMIO5, B7-H, B7H1, PD-L1, PDCD1L1, PDCD1LG1, PDL1, hPD-L1)
Terms and licenses: Academic/Nonprofit Terms; Industry Terms: Not Available to Industry
How to cite: SP-GFP-CD274-UTR was a gift from Christine Mayr (Addgene plasmid # 121142 ; http://n2t.net/addgene:121142 ; RRID:Addgene_121142)
